Addgene plasmid #105848: pBad-HPII TAG392
Purpose: expresses E. coli HPII catalase with TAG stop codon at site 392 and N-terminal 6x his tag
Depositing lab: Ryan Mehl. Depositing organization: Oregon State University. Publication: Chemical Biology & Biochemistry Laboratory : Using Genetic Code Expansion Manual. Mehl R, van Zee K, Kean K. 2020.
Backbone
  Vector backbone: pBad
  Backbone manufacturer: Invitrogen
  Backbone size w/o insert (bp): 4100
  Total vector size (bp): 6476
  Vector type: Bacterial Expression
Growth in bacteria
  Bacterial resistance: Ampicillin, 100 μg/mL
  Growth temperature: 37°C
  Growth strain: DH5alpha
  Copy number: Low Copy
Gene/Insert
  Gene/Insert name: hydroperoxidase II catalase (alt name: HPII)
  Species: E. coli
  Insert size (bp): 2376
  Mutation: TAG stop codon at site 392
  Promoter: pBad/arabinose
  Tag / fusion protein: 6x his tag (N terminal on backbone)
  Cloning method: Restriction Enzyme; 5′ cloning site XhoI (not destroyed); 3′ cloning site KpnI (not destroyed)
  Sequencing primers: 5′ ATGCCATAGCATTTTTATCC; 3′ GATTTAATCTGTATCAGG
Terms and licenses: Academic/Nonprofit Terms; Industry Terms: Not Available to Industry
Depositor comments: Please visit https://openlibrary-repo.ecampusontario.ca/jspui/handle/123456789/838 for Chemical Biology & Biochemistry Laboratory Using Genetic Code Expansion Manual.
How to cite: pBad-HPII TAG392 was a gift from Ryan Mehl (Addgene plasmid # 105848 ; http://n2t.net/addgene:105848 ; RRID:Addgene_105848)
