[The description below was written by a language model from this plasmid's Addgene catalogue record and pLannotate feature annotations shown in this document.]
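Description:
pBad-HPII TAG392 is a bacterial expression plasmid built on the Invitrogen pBad backbone for arabinose-inducible production of Escherichia coli hydroperoxidase II (HPII, the katE catalase) carrying an amber TAG stop codon in place of the codon at site 392. The katE open reading frame was cloned between XhoI and KpnI sites downstream of the araBAD promoter. The divergently transcribed araC gene on the same plasmid supplies the regulator that represses the promoter without L-arabinose and activates it when the sugar is added. The backbone contributes an N-terminal leader consisting of a 6xHis tag, the T7 gene 10 leader that promotes efficient translation, and an Xpress epitope with an enterokinase cleavage site, so the catalase can be purified by metal affinity chromatography and detected immunologically. Transcription ends at the rrnB T1 and T2 terminators.

The plasmid is maintained in E. coli through a ColE1/pBR322-type origin with the adjacent bom region and is selected with ampicillin via the bla gene. The catalogue lists it as low copy, although only a fragment of rop was annotated. The sequenced record is 6,354 nt, slightly shorter than the 6,476 bp total given in the catalogue entry.

The in-frame TAG codon normally truncates the protein, so full-length HPII is expected only when an amber-suppressing tRNA and matching aminoacyl-tRNA synthetase are provided from another source; these are not encoded here. The plasmid is associated with a teaching laboratory manual on genetic code expansion, where it serves for site-specific incorporation of noncanonical amino acids into the catalase.
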