Features (pLannotate 1.2.2; 14 found; start..end, strand, type, name):
     14..298     +  promoter       araBAD promoter: araBAD; promoter of the L-arabinose operon of E. coli; the araC regulatory gene is transcribed in the opposite direction (Guzman et al., 1995)
    344..364     +  CDS            capTEV™ (fragment): composite tag for in vivo biotinylation, TEV protease cleavage, and 6xHis tagging
    365..397     +  CDS            T7 tag (gene 10 leader): leader peptide from bacteriophage T7 gene 10 promotes efficient translation in E. coli
    401..424     +  CDS            Xpress™ tag: Xpress™ epitope tag, including an enterokinase recognition and cleavage site
    449..2704    +  CDS            katE: CATE_ECOLI - Experimental evidence at protein level: Swiss-Prot protein existence level 1. Decomposes hydrogen peroxide into water and oxygen; serves to protect cells from the toxic effects of hydrogen peroxide. From Escherichia coli (strain K12).
   2819..2934    +  ncRNA          5S rRNA: Accession: RF00001 - 5S ribosomal RNA
   2938..3024    +  terminator     rrnB T1 terminator: Escherichia coli rrnB; transcription terminator T1 from the E. coli rrnB gene
   3116..3143    +  terminator     rrnB T2 terminator: transcription terminator T2 from the E. coli rrnB gene
   3162..3253    +  promoter       AmpR promoter: bla
   3254..4114    +  CDS            AmpR: β-lactamase; bla; confers resistance to ampicillin, carbenicillin, and related antibiotics
   4285..4873    +  rep_origin     ori: high-copy-number ColE1/pMB1/pBR322/pUC origin of replication
   5059..5199    -  misc_feature   bom: basis of mobility region from pBR322
   5301..5341    -  CDS            rop (fragment): Rop protein, which maintains plasmids at low copy number; rop
   5463..6341    -  CDS            araC: L-arabinose regulatory protein; araC
>Addgene plasmid #105848 | pBad-HPII TAG392 | addgene full sequence | sequence record 205565 | Addgene NGS Result
CCGCCATTCAGAGAAGAAACCAATTGTCCATATTGCATCAGACATTGCCGTCACTGCGTCTTTTACTGGC
TCTTCTCGCTAACCAAACCGGTAACCCCGCTTATTAAAAGCATTCTGTAACAAAGCGGGACCAAAGCCAT
GACAAAAACGCGTAACAAAAGTGTCTATAATCACGGCAGAAAAGTCCACATTGATTATTTGCACGGCGTC
ACACTTTGCTATGCCATAGCATTTTTATCCATAAGATTAGCGGATCCTACCTGACGCTTTTTATCGCAAC
TCTCTACTGTTTCTCCATACCCGTTTTTTGGGCTAACAGGAGGAATTAACCATGGGGGGTTCTCATCATC
ATCATCATCATGGTATGGCTAGCATGACTGGTGGACAGCAAATGGGTCGGGATCTGTACGACGATGACGA
TAAGGATCGATGGGGATCCGAGCTCGAGTCGCAACATAACGAAAAGAACCCACATCAGCACCAGTCACCA
CTACACGATTCCAGCGAAGCGAAACCGGGGATGGACTCACTGGCACCTGAGGACGGCTCTCATCGTCCAG
CGGCTGAACCAACACCGCCAGGTGCACAACCTACCGCCCCAGGGAGCCTGAAAGCCCCTGATACGCGTAA
CGAAAAACTTAATTCTCTGGAAGACGTACGCAAAGGCAGTGAAAATTATGCGCTGACCACTAATCAGGGC
GTGCGCATCGCCGACGATCAAAACTCACTGCGTGCCGGTAGCCGTGGTCCAACGCTGCTGGAAGATTTTA
TTCTGCGCGAGAAAATCACCCACTTTGACCATGAGCGCATTCCGGAACGTATTGTTCATGCACGCGGATC
AGCCGCTCACGGTTATTTCCAGCCATATAAAAGCTTAAGCGATATTACCAAAGCGGATTTCCTCTCAGAT
CCGAACAAAATCACCCCAGTATTTGTACGTTTCTCTACCGTTCAGGGTGGTGCTGGCTCTGCTGATACCG
TGCGTGATATCCGTGGCTTTGCCACCAAGTTCTATACCGAAGAGGGTATTTTTGACCTCGTTGGCAATAA
CACGCCAATCTTCTTTATCCAGGATGCGCATAAATTCCCCGATTTTGTTCATGCGGTAAAACCAGAACCG
CACTGGGCAATTCCACAAGGGCAAAGTGCCCACGATACTTTCTGGGATTATGTTTCTCTGCAACCTGAAA
CTCTGCACAACGTGATGTGGGCGATGTCGGATCGCGGCATCCCCCGCAGTTACCGCACCATGGAAGGCTT
CGGTATTCACACCTTCCGCCTGATTAATGCCGAAGGGAAGGCAACGTTTGTACGTTTCCACTGGAAACCA
CTGGCAGGTAAAGCCTCACTCGTTTGGGATGAAGCACAAAAACTCACCGGACGTGACCCGGACTTCCACC
GCCGCGAGTTGTGGGAAGCCATTGAAGCAGGCGATTTTCCGGAATACGAACTGGGCTTCCAGTTGATTCC
TGAAGAAGATGAATTCAAGTTCGACTTCGATCTTCTCGATCCAACCAAACTTATCCCGGAAGAACTGGTG
CCCGTTCAGCGTGTCGGCAAAATGGTGCTCAATCGCAACCCGGATAACTTCTTTGCTGAAAACGAACAGG
CGGCTTTCTAGCCTGGGCATATCGTGCCGGGACTGGACTTCACCAACGATCCGCTGTTGCAGGGACGTTT
GTTCTCCTATACCGATACACAAATCAGTCGTCTTGGTGGGCCGAATTTCCATGAGATTCCGATTAACCGT
CCGACCTGCCCTTACCATAATTTCCAGCGTGACGGCATGCATCGCATGGGGATCGACACTAACCCGGCGA
ATTACGAACCGAACTCGATTAACGATAACTGGCCGCGCGAAACACCGCCGGGGCCGAAACGCGGCGGTTT
TGAATCATACCAGGAGCGCGTGGAAGGCAATAAAGTTCGCGAGCGCAGCCCATCGTTTGGCGAATATTAT
TCCCATCCGCGTCTGTTCTGGCTAAGTCAGACGCCATTTGAGCAGCGCCATATTGTCGATGGTTTCAGTT
TTGAGTTAAGCAAAGTCGTTCGTCCGTATATTCGTGAGCGCGTTGTTGACCAGCTGGCGCATATTGATCT
CACTCTGGCCCAGGCGGTGGCGAAAAATCTCGGTATCGAACTGACTGACGACCAGCTGAATATCACCCCA
CCTCCGGACGTCAACGGTCTGAAAAAGGATCCATCCTTAAGTTTGTACGCCATTCCTGACGGTGATGTGA
AAGGTCGCGTGGTAGCGATTTTACTTAATGATGAAGTGAGATCGGCAGACCTTCTGGCCATTCTCAAGGC
GCTGAAGGCCAAAGGCGTTCATGCCAAACTGCTCTACTCCCGAATGGGTGAAGTGACTGCGGATGACGGT
ACGGTGTTGCCTATAGCCGCTACCTTTGCCGGTGCACCTTCGCTGACGGTCGATGCGGTCATTGTCCCTT
GCGGCAATATCGCGGATATCGCTGACAACGGCGATGCCAACTACTACCTGATGGAAGCCTACAAACACCT
TAAACCGATTGCGCTGGCGGGTGACGCGCGCAAGTTTAAAGCAACAATCAAGATCGCTGACCAGGGTGAA
GAAGGGATTGTGGAAGCTGACAGCGCTGACGGTAGTTTTATGGATGAACTGCTAACGCTGATGGCAGCAC
ACCGCGTGTGGTCACGCATTCCTAAGATTGACAAAATTCCTGCCTGATGGGGTACCATATGGGAATTCGA
AGCTTGGCTGTTTTGGCGGATGAGAGAAGATTTTCAGCCTGATACAGATTAAATCAGAACGCAGAAGCGG
TCTGATAAAACAGAATTTGCCTGGCGGCAGTAGCGCGGTGGTCCCACCTGACCCCATGCCGAACTCAGAA
GTGAAACGCCGTAGCGCCGATGGTAGTGTGGGGTCTCCCCATGCGAGAGTAGGGAACTGCCAGGCATCAA
ATAAAACGAAAGGCTCAGTCGAAAGACTGGGCCTTTCGTTTTATCTGTTGTTTGTCGGTGAACGCTCTCC
TGAGTAGGACAAATCCGCCGGGAGCGGATTTGAACGTTGCGAAGCAACGGCCCGGAGGGTGGCGGGCAGG
ACGCCCGCCATAAACTGCCAGGCATCAAATTAAGCAGAAGGCCATCCTGACGGATGGCCTTTTTGCGTTT
CTACAAACTCTTTTGTTTATTTTTCTAAATACATTCAAATATGTATCCGCTCATGAGACAATAACCCTGA
TAAATGCTTCAATAATATTGAAAAAGGAAGAGTATGAGTATTCAACATTTCCGTGTCGCCCTTATTCCCT
TTTTTGCGGCATTTTGCCTTCCTGTTTTTGCTCACCCAGAAACGCTGGTGAAAGTAAAAGATGCTGAAGA
TCAGTTGGGTGCACGAGTGGGTTACATCGAACTGGATCTCAACAGCGGTAAGATCCTTGAGAGTTTTCGC
CCCGAAGAACGTTTTCCAATGATGAGCACTTTTAAAGTTCTGCTATGTGGCGCGGTATTATCCCGTGTTG
ACGCCGGGCAAGAGCAACTCGGTCGCCGCATACACTATTCTCAGAATGACTTGGTTGAGTACTCACCAGT
CACAGAAAAGCATCTTACGGATGGCATGACAGTAAGAGAATTATGCAGTGCTGCCATAACCATGAGTGAT
AACACTGCGGCCAACTTACTTCTGACAACGATCGGAGGACCGAAGGAGCTAACCGCTTTTTTGCACAACA
TGGGGGATCATGTAACTCGCCTTGATCGTTGGGAACCGGAGCTGAATGAAGCCATACCAAACGACGAGCG
TGACACCACGATGCCTGTAGCAATGGCAACAACGTTGCGCAAACTATTAACTGGCGAACTACTTACTCTA
GCTTCCCGGCAACAATTAATAGACTGGATGGAGGCGGATAAAGTTGCAGGACCACTTCTGCGCTCGGCCC
TTCCGGCTGGCTGGTTTATTGCTGATAAATCTGGAGCCGGTGAGCGTGGGTCTCGCGGTATCATTGCAGC
ACTGGGGCCAGATGGTAAGCCCTCCCGTATCGTAGTTATCTACACGACGGGGAGTCAGGCAACTATGGAT
GAACGAAATAGACAGATCGCTGAGATAGGTGCCTCACTGATTAAGCATTGGTAACTGTCAGACCAAGTTT
ACTCATATATACTTTAGATTGATTTAAAACTTCATTTTTAATTTAAAAGGATCTAGGTGAAGATCCTTTT
TGATAATCTCATGACCAAAATCCCTTAACGTGAGTTTTCGTTCCACTGAGCGTCAGACCCCGTAGAAAAG
ATCAAAGGATCTTCTTGAGATCCTTTTTTTCTGCGCGTAATCTGCTGCTTGCAAACAAAAAAACCACCGC
TACCAGCGGTGGTTTGTTTGCCGGATCAAGAGCTACCAACTCTTTTTCCGAAGGTAACTGGCTTCAGCAG
AGCGCAGATACCAAATACTGTCCTTCTAGTGTAGCCGTAGTTAGGCCACCACTTCAAGAACTCTGTAGCA
CCGCCTACATACCTCGCTCTGCTAATCCTGTTACCAGTGGCTGCTGCCAGTGGCGATAAGTCGTGTCTTA
CCGGGTTGGACTCAAGACGATAGTTACCGGATAAGGCGCAGCGGTCGGGCTGAACGGGGGGTTCGTGCAC
ACAGCCCAGCTTGGAGCGAACGACCTACACCGAACTGAGATACCTACAGCGTGAGCTATGAGAAAGCGCC
ACGCTTCCCGAAGGGAGAAAGGCGGACAGGTATCCGGTAAGCGGCAGGGTCGGAACAGGAGAGCGCACGA
GGGAGCTTCCAGGGGGAAACGCCTGGTATCTTTATAGTCCTGTCGGGTTTCGCCACCTCTGACTTGAGCG
TCGATTTTTGTGATGCTCGTCAGGGGGGCGGAGCCTATGGAAAAACGCCAGCAACGCGGCCTTTTTACGG
TTCCTGGCCTTTTGCTGGCCTTTTGCTCACATGTTCTTTCCTGCGTTATCCCCTGATTCTGTGGATAACC
GTATTACCGCCTTTGAGTGAGCTGATACCGCTCGCCGCAGCCGAACGACCGAGCGCAGCGAGTCAGTGAG
CGAGGAAGCGGAAGAGCGCCTGATGCGGTATTTTCTCCTTACGCATCTGTGCGGTATTTCACACCGCATA
TGGTGCACTCTCAGTACAATCTGCTCTGATGCCGCATAGTTAAGCCAGTATACACTCCGCTATCGCTACG
TGACTGGGTCATGGCTGCGCCCCGACACCCGCCAACACCCGCTGACGCGCCCTGACGGGCTTGTCTGCTC
CCGGCATCCGCTTACAGACAAGCTGTGACCGTCTCCGGGAGCTGCATGTGTCAGAGGTTTTCACCGTCAT
CACCGAAACGCGCGAGGCAGCAGATCAATTCGCGCGCGAAGGCGAAGCGGCATGCATAATGTGCCTGTCA
AATGGACGAAGCAGGGATTCTGCAAACCCTATGCTACTCCGTCAAGCCGTCAATTGTCTGATTCGTTACC
AATTATGACAACTTGACGGCTACATCATTCACTTTTTCTTCACAACCGGCACGGAACTCGCTCGGGCTGG
CCCCGGTGCATTTTTTAAATACCCGCGAGAAATAGAGTTGATCGTCAAAACCAACATTGCGACCGACGGT
GGCGATAGGCATCCGGGTGGTGCTCAAAAGCAGCTTCGCCTGGCTGATACGTTGGTCCTCGCGCCAGCTT
AAGACGCTAATCCCTAACTGCTGGCGGAAAAGATGTGACAGACGCGACGGCGACAAGCAAACATGCTGTG
CGACGCTGGCGATATCAAAATTGCTGTCTGCCAGGTGATCGCTGATGTACTGACAAGCCTCGCGTACCCG
ATTATCCATCGGTGGATGGAGCGACTCGTTAATCGCTTCCATGCGCCGCAGTAACAATTGCTCAAGCAGA
TTTATCGCCAGCAGCTCCGAATAGCGCCCTTCCCCTTGCCCGGCGTTAATGATTTGCCCAAACAGGTCGC
TGAAATGCGGCTGGTGCGCTTCATCCGGGCGAAAGAACCCCGTATTGGCAAATATTGACGGCCAGTTAAG
CCATTCATGCCAGTAGGCGCGCGGACGAAAGTAAACCCACTGGTGATACCATTCGCGAGCCTCCGGATGA
CGACCGTAGTGATGAATCTCTCCTGGCGGGAACAGCAAAATATCACCCGGTCGGCAAACAAATTCTCGTC
CCTGATTTTTCACCACCCCCTGACCGCGAATGGTGAGATTGAGAATATAACCTTTCATTCCCAGCGGTCG
GTCGATAAAAAAATCGAGATAACCGTTGGCCTCAATCGGCGTTAAACCCGCCACCAGATGGGCATTAAAC
GAGTATCCCGGCAGCAGGGGATCATTTTGCGCTTCAGCCATACTTTTCATACTC
