>Addgene plasmid #105848 | pBad-HPII TAG392 | depositor partial sequence | sequence record 201320 | HPII catalase insert
ATGGGGGGTTCTCATCATCATCATCATCATGGTATGGCTAGCATGACTGGTGGACAGCAAATGGGTCGGG
ATCTGTACGACGATGACGATAAGGATCGATGGGGATCCGAGCTCGAGTCGCAACATAACGAAAAGAACCC
ACATCAGCACCAGTCACCACTACACGATTCCAGCGAAGCGAAACCGGGGATGGACTCACTGGCACCTGAG
GACGGCTCTCATCGTCCAGCGGCTGAACCAACACCGCCAGGTGCACAACCTACCGCCCCAGGGAGCCTGA
AAGCCCCTGATACGCGTAACGAAAAACTTAATTCTCTGGAAGACGTACGCAAAGGCAGTGAAAATTATGC
GCTGACCACTAATCAGGGCGTGCGCATCGCCGACGATCAAAACTCACTGCGTGCCGGTAGCCGTGGTCCA
ACGCTGCTGGAAGATTTTATTCTGCGCGAGAAAATCACCCACTTTGACCATGAGCGCATTCCGGAACGTA
TTGTTCATGCACGCGGATCAGCCGCTCACGGTTATTTCCAGCCATATAAAAGCTTAAGCGATATTACCAA
AGCGGATTTCCTCTCAGATCCGAACAAAATCACCCCAGTATTTGTACGTTTCTCTACCGTTCAGGGTGGT
GCTGGCTCTGCTGATACCGTGCGTGATATCCGTGGCTTTGCCACCAAGTTCTATACCGAAGAGGGTATTT
TTGACCTCGTTGGCAATAACACGCCAATCTTCTTTATCCAGGATGCGCATAAATTCCCCGATTTTGTTCA
TGCGGTAAAACCAGAACCGCACTGGGCAATTCCACAAGGGCAAAGTGCCCACGATACTTTCTGGGATTAT
GTTTCTCTGCAACCTGAAACTCTGCACAACGTGATGTGGGCGATGTCGGATCGCGGCATCCCCCGCAGTT
ACCGCACCATGGAAGGCTTCGGTATTCACACCTTCCGCCTGATTAATGCCGAAGGGAAGGCAACGTTTGT
ACGTTTCCACTGGAAACCACTGGCAGGTAAAGCCTCACTCGTTTGGGATGAAGCACAAAAACTCACCGGA
CGTGACCCGGACTTCCACCGCCGCGAGTTGTGGGAAGCCATTGAAGCAGGCGATTTTCCGGAATACGAAC
TGGGCTTCCAGTTGATTCCTGAAGAAGATGAATTCAAGTTCGACTTCGATCTTCTCGATCCAACCAAACT
TATCCCGGAAGAACTGGTGCCCGTTCAGCGTGTCGGCAAAATGGTGCTCAATCGCAACCCGGATAACTTC
TTTGCTGAAAACGAACAGGCGGCTTTCTAGCCTGGGCATATCGTGCCGGGACTGGACTTCACCAACGATC
CGCTGTTGCAGGGACGTTTGTTCTCCTATACCGATACACAAATCAGTCGTCTTGGTGGGCCGAATTTCCA
TGAGATTCCGATTAACCGTCCGACCTGCCCTTACCATAATTTCCAGCGTGACGGCATGCATCGCATGGGG
ATCGACACTAACCCGGCGAATTACGAACCGAACTCGATTAACGATAACTGGCCGCGCGAAACACCGCCGG
GGCCGAAACGCGGCGGTTTTGAATCATACCAGGAGCGCGTGGAAGGCAATAAAGTTCGCGAGCGCAGCCC
ATCGTTTGGCGAATATTATTCCCATCCGCGTCTGTTCTGGCTAAGTCAGACGCCATTTGAGCAGCGCCAT
ATTGTCGATGGTTTCAGTTTTGAGTTAAGCAAAGTCGTTCGTCCGTATATTCGTGAGCGCGTTGTTGACC
AGCTGGCGCATATTGATCTCACTCTGGCCCAGGCGGTGGCGAAAAATCTCGGTATCGAACTGACTGACGA
CCAGCTGAATATCACCCCACCTCCGGACGTCAACGGTCTGAAAAAGGATCCATCCTTAAGTTTGTACGCC
ATTCCTGACGGTGATGTGAAAGGTCGCGTGGTAGCGATTTTACTTAATGATGAAGTGAGATCGGCAGACC
TTCTGGCCATTCTCAAGGCGCTGAAGGCCAAAGGCGTTCATGCCAAACTGCTCTACTCCCGAATGGGTGA
AGTGACTGCGGATGACGGTACGGTGTTGCCTATAGCCGCTACCTTTGCCGGTGCACCTTCGCTGACGGTC
GATGCGGTCATTGTCCCTTGCGGCAATATCGCGGATATCGCTGACAACGGCGATGCCAACTACTACCTGA
TGGAAGCCTACAAACACCTTAAACCGATTGCGCTGGCGGGTGACGCGCGCAAGTTTAAAGCAACAATCAA
GATCGCTGACCAGGGTGAAGAAGGGATTGTGGAAGCTGACAGCGCTGACGGTAGTTTTATGGATGAACTG
CTAACGCTGATGGCAGCACACCGCGTGTGGTCACGCATTCCTAAGATTGACAAAATTCCTGCCTGA
